Addgene plasmid #152832: pGBW-m4133662
Purpose: Mammalian expression plasmid for SARS-CoV-2 S (surface glycoprotein)
Depositing lab: Ginkgo Bioworks & Benjie Chen. Depositing organization: Ginkgo Bioworks.
Backbone
  Vector backbone: pTwist_CMV_6
  Backbone size w/o insert (bp): 4180
  Vector type: Mammalian Expression
Growth in bacteria
  Bacterial resistance: Ampicillin, 100 μg/mL
  Growth temperature: 37°C
  Growth strain: DH5alpha
  Copy number: High Copy
Gene/Insert
  Gene/Insert name: SARS-CoV-2 S (surface glycoprotein) (alt names: Spike protein; S protein)
  Species: Severe acute respiratory syndrome coronavirus 2
  Insert size (bp): 3815
  Mutation: wt
  Entrez Gene: S (a.k.a. GU280_gp02, spike glycoprotein)
  Promoter: CMV
  Tag / fusion protein: Cleavable TEV;CBP (C terminal on backbone)
  Cloning method: Unknown
Resource information
  A portion of this plasmid was derived from a plasmid made by: GinkgoBioworks
Depositor comments: NCBI reference sequence: YP_009724390.1
How to cite: pGBW-m4133662 was a gift from Ginkgo Bioworks & Benjie Chen (Addgene plasmid # 152832 ; http://n2t.net/addgene:152832 ; RRID:Addgene_152832)
