[The description below was written by a language model from this plasmid's Addgene catalogue record and pLannotate feature annotations shown in this document.]
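Description:
pGBW-m4133662 is a mammalian expression plasmid built on the pTwist_CMV_6 backbone that carries the wild-type surface (spike, S) glycoprotein gene of SARS-CoV-2. The full sequenced construct is about 8.1 kb, with the spike coding sequence occupying roughly 3.8 kb of it. It is propagated in E. coli through a high-copy ColE1/pUC-type origin and selected with ampicillin via a complete β-lactamase (AmpR) gene. A short additional β-lactamase fragment annotated near the origin appears to be a backbone remnant rather than a functional marker. No mammalian selection marker is annotated, which suggests transient transfection, although the record does not state this.

Expression is driven by the human cytomegalovirus immediate-early enhancer and promoter. The automated annotation resolves the promoter region only as the CMV enhancer plus a small promoter fragment and a match to a truncated CMVd2 element, while the catalogue simply lists the promoter as CMV. The spike open reading frame follows. According to the catalogue it is fused at its C terminus to a backbone-encoded TEV protease cleavage site and a calmodulin-binding peptide (CBP) tag, which would allow calcium-dependent capture on calmodulin resin and later tag removal. The feature table detects only a CBP fragment just downstream of the spike CDS and does not annotate the TEV site. An SV40 polyadenylation signal terminates the transcript. The expression cassette is bracketed by 5' and 3' β-globin insulators, T7 and rrnG terminators and a synthetic poly(A) signal, which limit transcriptional read-through from the surrounding backbone. The stated purpose is spike protein expression in mammalian cells.
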