Features (pLannotate 1.2.2; 17 found; start..end, strand, type, name):
      5..3823    +  CDS            S: SPIKE_SARS2 - Experimental evidence at protein level: Swiss-Prot protein existence level 1. [Spike glycoprotein]: May down-regulate host tetherin (BST2) by lysosomal degradation, thereby counteracting its antiviral activity. From Severe acute respiratory syndrome coronavirus 2 (2019-nCoV) (SARS-CoV-2).
   3851..3867    +  CDS            CBP (fragment): calmodulin-binding peptide derived from skeletal muscle myosin light chain kinase; binds calmodulin with nanomolar affinity in the presence of calcium
   3975..4096    -  polyA_signal   SV40 poly(A) signal: SV40 polyadenylation signal
   4119..4188    -  CDS            large T antigen (fragment): large T antigen from SV40 (simian virus 40)
   4211..4257    +  terminator     T7 terminator: transcription terminator for bacteriophage T7 RNA polymerase
   4287..4423    +  terminator     rrnG terminator: transcription terminator from the E. coli ribosomal RNA rrnG operon (Albrechtsen et al., 1991)
   4468..4539    +  misc_feature   3' β-globin insulator: insulator downstream of the human β-globin locus (Farrell et al., 2002)
   4765..5353    -  rep_origin     ori: high-copy-number ColE1/pMB1/pBR322/pUC origin of replication
   5525..5589    -  CDS            bla(M) (fragment): β-lactamase lacking the signal sequence; bla(M); allows cytosolic expression of β-lactamase
   6099..6959    +  CDS            AmpR: β-lactamase; bla; confers resistance to ampicillin, carbenicillin, and related antibiotics
   6972..7108    +  terminator     rrnG terminator: transcription terminator from the E. coli ribosomal RNA rrnG operon (Albrechtsen et al., 1991)
   7260..7331    +  misc_feature   5' β-globin insulator: insulator upstream of the human β-globin locus (Farrell et al., 2002)
   7336..7382    -  terminator     T7 terminator: transcription terminator for bacteriophage T7 RNA polymerase
   7400..7448    -  polyA_signal   poly(A) signal: synthetic polyadenylation signal
   7529..7832    +  enhancer       CMV enhancer: human cytomegalovirus immediate early enhancer
   7905..7922    -  promoter       CMV promoter (fragment): human cytomegalovirus (CMV) immediate early promoter
   7985..8036    +  promoter       CMVd2 promoter: truncated human cytomegalovirus (CMV) immediate early promoter that yields moderately reduced expression relative to the full-length promoter
>Addgene plasmid #152832 | pGBW-m4133662 | addgene full sequence | sequence record 307284 | Addgene NGS Result
CACCATGTTTGTTTTTCTTGTTTTATTGCCACTAGTCTCTAGTCAGTGTGTTAATCTTACAACCAGAACT
CAATTACCCCCTGCATACACTAATTCTTTCACACGTGGTGTTTATTACCCTGACAAAGTTTTCAGATCCT
CAGTTTTACATTCAACTCAGGACTTGTTCTTACCTTTCTTTTCCAATGTTACTTGGTTCCATGCTATACA
TGTCTCTGGGACCAATGGTACTAAGAGGTTTGATAACCCTGTCCTACCATTTAATGATGGTGTTTATTTT
GCTTCCACTGAGAAGTCTAACATAATAAGAGGCTGGATTTTTGGTACTACTTTAGATTCGAAGACCCAGT
CCCTACTTATTGTTAATAACGCTACTAATGTTGTTATTAAAGTCTGTGAATTTCAATTTTGTAATGATCC
ATTTTTGGGTGTTTATTACCACAAAAACAACAAAAGTTGGATGGAAAGTGAGTTCAGAGTTTATTCTAGT
GCGAATAATTGCACTTTTGAATATGTCTCTCAGCCTTTTCTTATGGACCTTGAAGGAAAACAGGGTAATT
TCAAAAATCTTAGGGAATTTGTGTTTAAGAATATTGATGGTTATTTTAAAATATATTCTAAGCACACGCC
TATTAATTTAGTGCGTGATCTCCCTCAGGGTTTTTCGGCTTTAGAACCATTGGTAGATTTGCCAATAGGT
ATTAACATCACTAGGTTTCAAACTTTACTTGCTTTACATAGAAGTTATTTGACTCCTGGTGATTCTTCTT
CAGGTTGGACAGCTGGTGCTGCAGCTTATTATGTGGGTTATCTTCAACCTAGGACTTTTCTATTAAAATA
TAATGAAAATGGAACCATTACAGATGCTGTAGACTGTGCACTTGACCCTCTCTCAGAAACAAAGTGTACG
TTGAAATCCTTCACTGTAGAAAAAGGAATCTATCAAACTTCTAACTTTAGAGTCCAACCAACAGAATCTA
TTGTTAGATTTCCTAATATTACAAACTTGTGCCCTTTTGGTGAAGTTTTTAACGCCACCAGATTTGCATC
TGTTTATGCTTGGAACAGGAAGAGAATCAGCAACTGTGTTGCTGATTATTCTGTCCTATATAATTCCGCA
TCATTTTCCACTTTTAAGTGTTATGGAGTGTCTCCTACTAAATTAAATGATCTCTGCTTTACTAATGTCT
ATGCAGATTCATTTGTAATTAGAGGTGATGAAGTCAGACAAATCGCTCCAGGGCAAACTGGAAAGATTGC
TGATTATAATTATAAATTACCAGATGATTTTACAGGCTGCGTTATAGCTTGGAATTCTAACAATCTTGAT
TCTAAGGTTGGTGGTAATTATAATTACCTGTATAGATTGTTTAGGAAGTCTAATCTCAAACCTTTTGAGA
GAGATATTTCAACTGAAATCTATCAGGCCGGTAGCACACCTTGTAATGGTGTTGAAGGTTTTAATTGTTA
CTTTCCTTTACAATCATATGGTTTCCAACCCACTAATGGTGTTGGTTACCAACCATACAGAGTAGTAGTA
CTTTCTTTTGAACTTCTACATGCACCAGCAACTGTTTGTGGACCTAAAAAGTCTACTAATTTGGTTAAAA
ACAAATGTGTCAATTTCAACTTCAATGGTTTAACAGGCACAGGTGTTCTTACTGAGTCTAACAAAAAGTT
TCTGCCTTTCCAACAATTTGGCAGAGACATTGCTGACACTACTGATGCTGTCCGTGATCCACAGACACTT
GAGATTCTTGACATTACACCATGTTCTTTTGGTGGTGTCAGTGTTATAACACCAGGAACAAATACTTCTA
ACCAGGTTGCTGTTCTTTATCAGGATGTTAACTGCACAGAAGTCCCTGTTGCTATTCATGCAGATCAACT
TACTCCTACTTGGCGTGTTTATTCTACAGGTTCTAATGTTTTTCAAACACGTGCAGGCTGTTTAATAGGG
GCTGAACATGTCAACAACTCATATGAGTGTGACATACCCATTGGTGCAGGTATATGCGCTAGTTATCAGA
CTCAGACTAATTCTCCTCGGCGGGCACGTAGTGTAGCTAGTCAATCCATCATTGCCTACACTATGTCACT
TGGTGCAGAAAATTCAGTTGCTTACTCTAATAACTCTATTGCCATACCCACAAATTTTACTATTAGTGTT
ACCACAGAAATTCTACCAGTGTCTATGACCAAGACATCAGTAGATTGTACAATGTACATTTGTGGTGATT
CAACTGAATGCAGCAATCTTTTGTTGCAATATGGCAGTTTTTGTACACAATTAAACCGTGCTTTAACTGG
AATAGCTGTTGAACAAGACAAAAACACCCAAGAAGTTTTTGCACAAGTCAAACAAATTTACAAAACACCA
CCAATTAAAGATTTTGGTGGTTTTAATTTTTCACAAATATTACCAGATCCATCAAAACCAAGCAAGAGGT
CATTTATTGAAGATCTACTTTTCAACAAAGTGACACTTGCAGATGCTGGCTTCATCAAACAATATGGTGA
TTGCCTTGGTGATATTGCTGCTAGAGACCTCATTTGTGCACAAAAGTTTAACGGCCTTACTGTTTTGCCA
CCTTTGCTCACAGATGAAATGATTGCTCAATACACTTCTGCACTGTTAGCGGGTACAATCACTTCTGGTT
GGACCTTTGGTGCAGGTGCTGCATTACAAATACCATTTGCTATGCAAATGGCTTATAGGTTTAATGGTAT
TGGAGTTACACAGAATGTTCTCTATGAGAACCAAAAATTGATTGCCAACCAATTTAATAGTGCTATTGGC
AAAATTCAAGACTCACTTTCTTCCACAGCAAGTGCACTTGGAAAACTTCAAGATGTGGTCAACCAAAATG
CACAAGCTTTAAACACGCTTGTTAAACAACTTAGCTCCAATTTTGGTGCAATTTCAAGTGTTTTAAATGA
TATCCTTTCACGTCTTGACAAAGTTGAGGCTGAAGTGCAAATTGATAGGTTGATCACAGGCAGACTTCAA
AGTTTGCAGACATATGTGACTCAACAATTAATTAGAGCTGCAGAAATCAGAGCTTCTGCTAATCTTGCTG
CTACTAAAATGTCAGAGTGTGTACTTGGACAATCAAAAAGAGTTGATTTTTGTGGAAAGGGCTATCATCT
TATGTCCTTCCCTCAGTCAGCACCTCATGGTGTAGTCTTCTTGCATGTGACTTATGTCCCTGCACAAGAA
AAGAACTTCACAACTGCTCCTGCCATTTGTCATGATGGAAAAGCACACTTTCCTCGTGAAGGTGTCTTTG
TTTCAAATGGCACACACTGGTTTGTAACACAAAGGAATTTTTATGAACCACAAATCATTACTACAGACAA
CACATTTGTGTCTGGTAACTGTGATGTTGTAATAGGAATTGTCAACAACACAGTTTATGATCCTTTGCAA
CCTGAATTAGACTCATTCAAGGAGGAGTTAGATAAATATTTTAAGAATCATACATCACCAGATGTTGATT
TAGGTGACATCTCTGGCATTAATGCTTCAGTTGTAAACATTCAAAAAGAAATTGACCGCCTCAATGAGGT
TGCCAAGAATTTAAATGAATCTCTCATCGATCTCCAAGAACTTGGAAAGTATGAGCAGTATATAAAATGG
CCATGGTACATTTGGCTAGGTTTTATAGCTGGCTTGATTGCCATAGTAATGGTGACAATTATGCTTTGCT
GTATGACCAGTTGCTGTAGTTGTCTCAAGGGCTGTTGTTCTTGTGGATCCTGCTGCAAATTTGATGAAGA
CGACTCTGAGCCAGTGCTCAAAGGAGTCAAATTACATTACACAGAAAACCTTTACTTTCAGTCGAAGAGG
CGATGGAAAAAGAATTTTATCGCGGTGAGTGCAGCCAACAGATTCAAAAAGATATCCTCGTCTGGTGCCC
TCTAAGCTAGCTTGACTGACTGAGATACAGCGTACCTTCAGCTCACAGACATGATAAGATACATTGATGA
GTTTGGACAAACCACAACTAGAATGCAGTGAAAAAAATGCTTTATTTGTGAAATTTGTGATGCTATTGCT
TTATTTGTAACCATTATAAGCTGCAATAAACAAGTTAACAACAACAATTGCATTCATTTTATGTTTCAGG
TTCAGGGGGAGGTGTGGGAGGTTTTTTAAAGCAAGTAAAACCTCTACAAATGTGGTATTGGCCCATCTCT
ATCGGTATCGTAGCATAACCCCTTGGGGCCTCTAAACGGGTCTTGAGGGGTTTTTTGTGCCCCTCGGGCC
GGATTGCTATCTACCGGCATTGGCGCAGAAAAAAATGCCTGATGCGACGCTGCGCGTCTTATACTCCCAC
ATATGCCAGATTCAGCAACGGATACGGCTTCCCCAACTTGCCCACTTCCATACGTGTCCTCCTTACCAGA
AATTTATCCTTAAGGTCGTCAGCTATCCTGCAGGCGATCTCTCGATTTCGATCAAGACATTCCTTTAATG
GTCTTTTCTGGACACCACTAGGGGTCAGAAGTAGTTCATCAAACTTTCTTCCCTCCCTAATCTCATTGGT
TACCTTGGGCTATCGAAACTTAATTAACCAGTCAAGTCAGCTACTTGGCGAGATCGACTTGTCTGGGTTT
CGACTACGCTCAGAATTGCGTCAGTCAAGTTCGATCTGGTCCTTGCTATTGCACCCGTTCTCCGATTACG
AGTTTCATTTAAATCATGTGAGCAAAAGGCCAGCAAAAGGCCAGGAACCGTAAAAAGGCCGCGTTGCTGG
CGTTTTTCCATAGGCTCCGCCCCCCTGACGAGCATCACAAAAATCGACGCTCAAGTCAGAGGTGGCGAAA
CCCGACAGGACTATAAAGATACCAGGCGTTTCCCCCTGGAAGCTCCCTCGTGCGCTCTCCTGTTCCGACC
CTGCCGCTTACCGGATACCTGTCCGCCTTTCTCCCTTCGGGAAGCGTGGCGCTTTCTCATAGCTCACGCT
GTAGGTATCTCAGTTCGGTGTAGGTCGTTCGCTCCAAGCTGGGCTGTGTGCACGAACCCCCCGTTCAGCC
CGACCGCTGCGCCTTATCCGGTAACTATCGTCTTGAGTCCAACCCGGTAAGACACGACTTATCGCCACTG
GCAGCAGCCACTGGTAACAGGATTAGCAGAGCGAGGTATGTAGGCGGTGCTACAGAGTTCTTGAAGTGGT
GGCCTAACTACGGCTACACTAGAAGAACAGTATTTGGTATCTGCGCTCTGCTGAAGCCAGTTACCTTCGG
AAAAAGAGTTGGTAGCTCTTGATCCGGCAAACAAACCACCGCTGGTAGCGGTGGTTTTTTTGTTTGCAAG
CAGCAGATTACGCGCAGAAAAAAAGGATCTCAAGAAGATCCTTTGATCTTTTCTACGGGGTCTGACGCTC
AGTGGAACGAAAACTCACGTTAAGGGATTTTGGTCATGAGATTATCAAAAAGGATCTTCACCTAGATCCT
TTTAAATTAAAAATGAAGTTTTAAATCAATCTAAAGTATATATGAGTAAACTTGGTCTGACAGTTACCAA
TGCTTAATCAGTGAGGCACCTATCTCAGCGATCTGTCTATTTCGTTCATCCATAGTTGCATTTAAATTTC
CGAACTCTCCAAGGCCCTCGTCGGAAAATCTTCAAACCTTTCGTCCGATCCATCTTGCAGGCTACCTCTC
GAACGAACTATCGCAAGTCTCTTGGCCGGCCTTGCGCCTTGGCTATTGCTTGGCAGCGCCTATCGCCAGG
TATTACTCCAATCCCGAATATCCGAGATCGGGATCACCCGAGAGAAGTTCAACCTACATCCTCAATCCCG
ATCTATCCGAGATCCGAGGAATATCGAAATCGGGGCGCGCCTGGTGTACCGAGAACGATCCTCTCAGTGC
GAGTCTCGACGATCCATATCGTTGCTTGGCAGTCAGCCAGTCGGAATCCAGCTTGGGACCCAGGAAGTCC
AATCGTCAGATATTGTACTCAAGCCTGGTCACGGCAGCGTACCGATCTGTTTAAACCTAGATATTGATAG
TCTGATCGGTCAACGTATAATCGAGTCCTAGCTTTTGCAAACATCTATCAAGAGACAGGATCAGCAGGAG
GCTTTCGCATGAGTATTCAACATTTCCGTGTCGCCCTTATTCCCTTTTTTGCGGCATTTTGCCTTCCTGT
TTTTGCTCACCCAGAAACGCTGGTGAAAGTAAAAGATGCTGAAGATCAGTTGGGTGCGCGAGTGGGTTAC
ATCGAACTGGATCTCAACAGCGGTAAGATCCTTGAGAGTTTTCGCCCCGAAGAACGCTTTCCAATGATGA
GCACTTTTAAAGTTCTGCTATGTGGCGCGGTATTATCCCGTATTGACGCCGGGCAAGAGCAACTCGGTCG
CCGCATACACTATTCTCAGAATGACTTGGTTGAGTATTCACCAGTCACAGAAAAGCATCTTACGGATGGC
ATGACAGTAAGAGAATTATGCAGTGCTGCCATAACCATGAGTGATAACACTGCGGCCAACTTACTTCTGA
CAACGATTGGAGGACCGAAGGAGCTAACCGCTTTTTTGCACAACATGGGGGATCATGTAACTCGCCTTGA
TCGTTGGGAACCGGAGCTGAATGAAGCCATACCAAACGACGAGCGTGACACCACGATGCCTGTAGCAATG
GCAACAACCTTGCGTAAACTATTAACTGGCGAACTACTTACTCTAGCTTCCCGGCAACAGTTGATAGACT
GGATGGAGGCGGATAAAGTTGCAGGACCACTTCTGCGCTCGGCCCTTCCGGCTGGCTGGTTTATTGCTGA
TAAATCTGGAGCCGGTGAGCGTGGGTCTCGCGGTATCATTGCAGCACTGGGGCCAGATGGTAAGCCCTCC
CGTATCGTAGTTATCTACACGACGGGGAGTCAGGCAACTATGGATGAACGAAATAGACAGATCGCTGAGA
TAGGTGCCTCACTGATTAAGCATTGGTAACCGATTCTAGGTGCATTGGCGCAGAAAAAAATGCCTGATGC
GACGCTGCGCGTCTTATACTCCCACATATGCCAGATTCAGCAACGGATACGGCTTCCCCAACTTGCCCAC
TTCCATACGTGTCCTCCTTACCAGAAATTTATCCTTAAGATCCCGAATCGTTTAAACTCGACTCTGGCTC
TATCGAATCTCCGTCGTTTCGAGCTTACGCGAACAGCCGTGGCGCTCATTTGCTCGTCGGGCATCGAATC
TCGTCAGCTATCGTCAGCTTACCTTTTTGGCAGCGATCGCGGCTCCCGACATCTTGGACCATTAGCTCCA
CAGGTATCTTCTTCCCTCTAGTGGTCATAACAGCAGCTTCAGCTACCTCTCAATTCAAAAAACCCCTCAA
GACCCGTTTAGAGGCCCCAAGGGGTTATGCTATCAATCGTTGCGTTACACACACAAAAAACCAACACACA
TCCATCTTCGATGGATAGCGATTTTATTATCTAACTGCTGATCGAGTGTAGCCAGATCTAGTAATCAATT
ACGGGGTCATTAGTTCATAGCCCATATATGGAGTTCCGCGTTACATAACTTACGGTAAATGGCCCGCCTG
GCTGACCGCCCAACGACCCCCGCCCATTGACGTCAATAATGACGTATGTTCCCATAGTAACGCCAATAGG
GACTTTCCATTGACGTCAATGGGTGGAGTATTTACGGTAAACTGCCCACTTGGCAGTACATCAAGTGTAT
CATATGCCAAGTACGCCCCCTATTGACGTCAATGACGGTAAATGGCCCGCCTGGCATTATGCCCAGTACA
TGACCTTATGGGACTTTCCTACTTGGCAGTACATCTACGTATTAGTCATCGCTATTACCATGCTGATGCG
GTTTTGGCAGTACATCAATGGGCGTGGATAGCGGTTTGACTCACGGGGATTTCCAAGTCTCCACCCCATT
GACGTCAATGGGAGTTTGTTTTGGCACCAAAATCAACGGGACTTTCCAAAATGTCGTAACAACTCCGCCC
CATTGACGCAAATGGGCGGTAGGCGTGTACGGTGGGAGGTCTATATAAGCAGAGCTGGTTTAGTGAACCG
TCAGATCAGATCTTTGTCGATCCTACCATCCACTCGACACACCCGCCAGCGGCCGC
